>Addgene plasmid #126535 | 3SP1 | addgene full sequence | sequence record 250154 | Addgene NGS Result
TAATTGTGTTGGCATAGGGTGTCTCAAGGTGCGTACCTTGACTGATGAGTCCGAAAGGACGAAACACCCC
TCTACAAATAATTTTGTTTAAAAAGAGGAGAAATACTAGATGCGTAAAGGCGAAGAGCTGTTCACTGGTG
TCGTCCCTATTCTGGTGGAACTGGATGGTGATGTCAACGGTCATAAGTTTTCCGTGCGTGGCGAGGGTGA
AGGTGACGCAACTAATGGTAAACTGACGCTGAAGTTCATCTGTACTACTGGTAAACTGCCGGTACCTTGG
CCGACTCTGGTAACGACGCTGACTTATGGTGTTCAGTGCTTTGCTCGTTATCCGGACCATATGAAGCAGC
ATGACTTCTTCAAGTCCGCCATGCCGGAAGGCTATGTGCAGGAACGCACGATTTCCTTTAAGGATGACGG
CACGTACAAAACGCGTGCGGAAGTGAAATTTGAAGGCGATACCCTGGTAAACCGCATTGAGCTGAAAGGC
ATTGACTTTAAAGAAGACGGCAATATCCTGGGCCATAAGCTGGAATACAATTTTAACAGCCACAATGTTT
ACATCACCGCCGATAAACAAAAAAATGGCATTAAAGCGAATTTTAAAATTCGCCACAACGTGGAGGATGG
CATCGTGCAGCTGGCTGATCACTACCAGCAAAACACTCCAATCGGTGATGGTCCTGTTCTGCTGCCAGAC
AATCACTATCTGAGCACGCAAAGCGTTCTGTCTAAAGATCCGAACGAGAAACGCGATCATATGGTTCTGC
TGGAGTTCGTAACCGCAGCGGGCATCACGCATGGTATGGATGAACTGTACAAATGATAAAACCTATCTAT
TCGTTTTCAACAGAGTAAGGGTATCCGAGTTCTTAGACGTCAGGTGGCAAACGCGAAGTAATCTTTTCGG
TTTTAAAGAAAAAGGGCAGGGTGGTGACACCTTGCCCGTTTTTTTGCCGGAGCTAGAGCTGTCAGACCAA
GTTTACGAGCTCGCTTGGACTCCTGTTGATAGATCCAGTAATGACCTCAGAACTCCATCTGGATTTGTTC
AGAACGCTCGGTTGCCGCCGGGCGTTTTTTATTGGTGAGAATCCAAGCACTAGGGACAGTAAGACGGGTA
AGCCTGTTGATGATACCGCTGCCTTACTGGGTGCATTAGCCAGTCTGAATGACCTGTCACGGGATAATCC
GAAGTGGTCAGACTGGAAAATCAGAGGGCAGGAACTGCTGAACAGCAAAAAGTCAGATAGCACCACATAG
CAGACCCGCCATAAAACGCCCTGAGAAGCCCGTGACGGGCTTTTCTTGTATTATGGGTAGTTTCCTTGCA
TGAATCCATAAAAGGCGCCTGTAGTGCCATTTACCCCCATTCACTGCCAGAGCCGTGAGCGCAGCGAACT
GAATGTCACGAAAAAGACAGCGACTCAGGTGCCTGATGGTCGGAGACAAAAGGAATATTCAGCGATTTGC
CCGAGCTTGCGAGGGTGCTACTTAAGCCTTTAGGGTTTTAAGGTCTGTTTTGTAGAGGAGCAAACAGCGT
TTGCGACATCCTTTTGTAATACTGCGGAACTGACTAAAGTAGTGAGTTATACACAGGGCTGGGATCTATT
CTTTTTATCTTTTTTTATTCTTTCTTTATTCTATAAATTATAACCACTTGAATATAAACAAAAAAAACAC
ACAAAGGTCTAGCGGAATTTACAGAGGGTCTAGCAGAATTTACAAGTTTTCCAGCAAAGGTCTAGCAGAA
TTTACAGATACCCACAACTCAAAGGAAAAGGACATGTAATTATCATTGACTAGCCCATCTCAATTGGTAT
AGTGATTAAAATCACCTAGACCAATTGAGATGTATGTCTGAATTAGTTGTTTTCAAAGCAAATGAACTAG
CGATTAGTCGCTATGACTTAACGGAGCATGAAACCAAGCTAATTTTATGCTGTGTGGCACTACTCAACCC
CACGATTGAAAACCCTACAAGGAAAGAACGGACGGTATCGTTCACTTATAACCAATACGCTCAGATGATG
AACATCAGTAGGGAAAATGCTTATGGTGTATTAGCTAAAGCAACCAGAGAGCTGATGACGAGAACTGTGG
AAATCAGGAATCCTTTGGTTAAAGGCTTTGAGATTTTCCAGTGGACAAACTATGCCAAGTTCTCAAGCGA
AAAATTAGAATTAGTTTTTAGTGAAGAGATATTGCCTTATCTTTTCCAGTTAAAAAAATTCATAAAATAT
AATCTGGAACATGTTAAGTCTTTTGAAAACAAATACTCTATGAGGATTTATGAGTGGTTATTAAAAGAAC
TAACACAAAAGAAAACTCACAAGGCAAATATAGAGATTAGCCTTGATGAATTTAAGTTCATGTTAATGCT
TGAAAATAACTACCATGAGTTTAAAAGGCTTAACCAATGGGTTTTGAAACCAATAAGTAAAGATTTAAAC
ACTTACAGCAATATGAAATTGGTGGTTGATAAGCGAGGCCGCCCGACTGATACGTTGATTTTCCAAGTTG
AACTAGATAGACAAATGGATCTCGTAACCGAACTTGAGAACAACCAGATAAAAATGAATGGTGACAAAAT
ACCAACAACCATTACATCAGATTCCTACCTACATAACGGACTAAGAAAAACACTACACGATGCTTTAACT
GCAAAAATTCAGCTCACCAGTTTTGAGGCAAAATTTTTGAGTGACATGCAAAGTAAGTATGATCTCAATG
GTTCGTTCTCATGGCTCACGCAAAAACAACGAACCACACTAGAGAACATACTGGCTAAATACGGAAGGAT
CTGAGGTTCTTATGGCTCTTGTATCTATCAGTGAAGCATCAAGACTAACAAACAAAAGTAGAACAACTGT
TCACCGTTACATATCAAAGGGAAAACTGTCCATATGCACAGATGAAAACGGTGTAAAAAAGATAGATACA
TCAGAGCTTTTACGAGTTTTTGGTGCATTCAAAGCTGTTCACCATGAACAGATCGACAATGTAACTACTA
GAGCTGATTCTTCAACTCAGCAAAAGTTCGATTTATTCAACAAAGCCACGTTGTGTCTCAAAATCTCTGA
TGTTACATTGCACAAGATAAAAATATATCATCATGAACAATAAAACTGTCTGCTTACATAAACAGTAATA
CAAGGGGTGTTATGAGCCATATTCAACGGGAAACGTCTTGCTCCCGTCCGCGCTTAAACTCCAACATGGA
CGCTGATTTATATGGGTATAAATGGGCTCGCGATAATGTCGGGCAATCAGGTGCGACAATCTATCGCTTG
TATGGGAAGCCCGATGCGCCAGAGTTGTTTCTGAAACATGGCAAAGGTAGCGTTGCCAATGATGTTACAG
ATGAGATGGTCCGTCTCAACTGGCTGACGGAGTTTATGCCTCTCCCGACCATCAAGCATTTTATCCGTAC
TCCTGATGATGCGTGGTTACTCACCACCGCGATTCCTGGGAAAACAGCCTTCCAGGTATTAGAAGAATAT
CCTGATTCAGGTGAAAATATTGTTGATGCGCTGGCCGTGTTCCTGCGCCGGTTACATTCGATTCCTGTTT
GTAATTGTCCTTTTAACAGCGATCGTGTATTTCGTCTTGCTCAGGCGCAATCACGCATGAATAACGGTTT
GGTTGATGCGAGTGATTTTGATGACGAGCGTAATGGCTGGCCTGTTGAACAAGTCTGGAAAGAAATGCAC
AAGCTCTTGCCATTCTCACCGGATTCAGTCGTCACTCATGGTGATTTCTCACTTGATAACCTTATTTTTG
ACGAGGGGAAATTAATAGGTTGTATTGATGTTGGACGGGTCGGAATCGCAGACCGTTACCAGGACCTTGC
CATTCTTTGGAACTGCCTCGGTGAGTTTTCTCCTTCATTACAGAAACGGCTTTTTCAAAAATATGGTATT
GATAATCCTGATATGAATAAATTGCAGTTTCATTTGATGCTCGATGAGTTTTTCTAATAATACTAGCAGA
AATCATCCTTAGCGAAAGCTAAGGATTTTTTTTATCTGATTACCGCCTTTGAGTGAGCTCTTACTGAAGC
ACGATTCTACTCGGAAGTGGTCAATAATTCGTGGTTTGTCTGGTCAACCACCGCGGTCTCAGTGGTGTAC
GGTACAAACCCCCCTTACGGCAGACCTGAGTAAAGGAGTTTTTTAGTTACCTTAATTGAAATAAACGAAA
TAAAAACTCGCAGTGGTCGTGATCTGAAACTCGATCACCTGATGAGCTCAAGGCAGAGCGAAACCACCTC
TACAAATAATTTTGTTTAAAAAGAGGAGAAATACTAGATGTCAGAATTAATTAAAGAAAATATGCACATG
AAATTATATATGGAAGGTACTGTCAACAATCATCATTTCAAATGCACATCCGAAGGTGAAGGTAAACCAT
ATGAAGGCACACAAACAATGCGCATCAAAGCAGTTGAAGGTGGACCCCTGCCCTTTGCGTTTGACATTCT
CGCAACGAGCTTTATGTACGGGTCTAAAACTTTTATCAATCACACCCAAGGCATTCCTGACTTTTTTAAA
CAGTCCTTTCCTGAAGGCTTTACCTGGGAACGTGTAACAACTTATGAAGATGGCGGTGTACTTACAGCAA
CTCAAGATACGAGTTTACAAGATGGCTGTCTGATTTACAATGTTAAAATCCGTGGCGTAAATTTCCCGAG
TAACGGACCCGTAATGCAAAAAAAAACTCTTGGTTGGGAAGCATCAACAGAAACCTTATATCCTGCGGAC
GGTGGCTTAGAAGGACGCGCAGACATGGCACTGAAATTAGTTGGAGGCGGTCATTTAATCTGCAACCTGA
AAACAACCTATCGTTCCAAAAAACCCGCTAAAAACCTTAAAATGCCTGGAGTATACTATGTTGATCGTCG
CTTAGAACGTATTAAAGAAGCTGATAAAGAAACCTACGTTGAACAACATGAAGTAGCCGTAGCCCGTTAT
TGTGACCTTCCGTCGAAATTAGGACATCGTTGATAACACCTGGGATTTCCGAAGATTGACTATTCTCAGA
TAAAGTAAATAATAAAAAAGCCGGATTAATAATCTGGCTTTTTATATTCTCTCTCTAGTATATAAACGCA
GAAAGGCCCACCCGAAGGTGAGCCAGTGTGATAAGAATAGTAATACAGGATCCGAATCGTTTCAGTTGCC
TTTAGTGCCCCAGTTTGCTAGGGAGGTCGCAGTATCTGGCCACTGCCACCTCGTGCTGCTCGACGTAGGT
CTCGTTGTTGGCCTCCTTGATTCTTTCCAGTCTGTAGTCCACATAGTAGACGCCAGGCATCTTGAGGTTC
TTAGCGGGTTTCTTGGATCTATATGTGGTCTTGATGTTTGCGATCAGATGGCTCCCGCCCACGAGCTTCA
GGGCCATGTCGTTTCTGCCTTCCAGGCCGCCGTCAGCGGGGTACAGCGTCTCGGTGAAGGCCTCCCAGCC
GAGTGTTTTCTTCTGCATCACAGGGCCGTTGGATGTGAAGTTCACCCCTCTGATCTTGACGTTGTAGATG
AGGCAGCCGTCCTGGAGGCTGGTGTCCTGGGTAGCGGTCAGCACGCCCCCGTCTTCGTATGTGGTGACTC
TCTCCCATGTGAAGCCCTCAGGGAAGGACTGCTTGAAGAAGTCGGGGATGCCCTGGGTGTGGTTGATGAA
GGTCTTGCTGCCGTAGAGGAAGCTAGTAGCCAGGATGTCGAAGGCGAAGGGGAGAGGGCCGCCCTCGACC
ACCTTGATTCTCATGGTCTGGGTGCCCTCGTAGGGCTTGCCTTCGCCCTCGGATGTGCACTTGAAGTGAT
GGTTGTCCACGGTGCCCTCCATGTACAGCTTCATGTGCATGTTCTCCTTAATCAGCTCGCTCATCTAGTA
TTTCTCCTCTTTTTAAACAAAATTATTTGTAGAGGCTGTTTCGTCCTCACGGACTCATCAGACCGGAAAG
CACATCCGGTGACAGCTCCCTAATACGCAAGTAGATAACTCTCCTGGGAGCGTTGACAACTTGCGCACCC
TGATCTGTTGACAATTAATCATCCGGCTCGTAATGTTTGTGGATCGGCCGGCTTGTCGACGACGGCGGTC
TCCGTCGTCAGGATCATCCGGGCGGGTCCCTGAGACGCAACTAGCACCGACCGCAGCCACAGCGTGTAGC
GCTCCCAGGCCGTCCACTCCCTGATCCGGCGCTCCCGGCTTATCGGTCAGTTTCACCTGATTTACGTAAA
AACCCGCTTCGGCGGGTTTTTGCTTTTGGAGGGGCAGAAAGATGAATGACTGTCCACGACGCTATACCCA
AAAGAAACCAATTATTGAAGGCCTCCCTAACGGGGGGCCTTTTTTTGTTTCTGGTCTCCCGCAAAAAAAG
CAAAAAGCATTTACCTTGATTGAGATGT
Features (pLannotate 1.2.2; 13 found; start..end, strand, type, name):
     15..69      +  ncRNA          Hammerhead 3 (fragment): Accession: RF00008 - Hammerhead ribozyme (type III)
    110..823     +  CDS            superfolder GFP: GFP variant that folds robustly even when fused to poorly folded proteins (Pédelacq et al., 2006)
    902..961     -  terminator     his operon terminator: This putative transcriptin terminator from the E. coli his operon has a 2-bp deletion introduced during synthesis. Its efficiency has not been determined.
    998..1092    +  terminator     lambda t0 terminator: transcription terminator from phage lambda
   1584..1806    +  rep_origin     pSC101 ori: low-copy replication origin that requires the Rep101 protein
   1854..2804    +  CDS            Rep101: RepA protein needed for replication with the pSC101 origin; rep101
   3162..3977    +  CDS            KanR: aminoglycoside phosphotransferase confers resistance to kanamycin in bacteria or G418 (Geneticin®) in eukaryotes
   3989..4029    +  terminator     bacterial terminator (fragment): putative bacterial transcription terminator
   4311..5000    +  CDS            mKate2: mKate2 is a basic (constitutively fluorescent) red fluorescent protein published in 2009, derived from Entacmaea quadricolor. It is reported to be a rapidly-maturing monomer with moderate acid sensitivity.
   5107..5134    -  terminator     T7Te terminator: phage T7 early transcription terminator
   5185..5874    -  CDS            TagBFP: TagBFP is a basic (constitutively fluorescent) blue fluorescent protein published in 2008, derived from Entacmaea quadricolor. It is reported to be a very rapidly-maturing monomer with very low acid sensitivity.
   5916..5965    -  misc_RNA       sTRSV HHRz: hammerhead ribozyme from the tobacco ringspot virus satellite RNA (Khvorova et al., 2003)
   6028..6052    +  promoter       trc promoter (fragment): strong E. coli promoter; hybrid between the trp and lac UV5 promoters
