[The description below was written by a language model from this plasmid's Addgene catalogue record and pLannotate feature annotations shown in this document.]
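Description:
3SP1 is a low-copy bacterial expression plasmid built on the pSB4K5 backbone. It replicates in E. coli through the pSC101 origin together with its required Rep101 (RepA) initiator protein, and it is selected with kanamycin via the KanR aminoglycoside phosphotransferase gene. The sequenced record is about 6.4 kb.

The payload is a synthetic genetic program described as a 3-input history-dependent program with the output pattern 0-BFP-mKate2-sfGFP. This name suggests no fluorescent output in the initial state, followed by blue, red and green reporters in successive states as the inputs arrive. The feature table shows three fluorescent protein genes: TagBFP on the reverse strand, and mKate2 and superfolder GFP on the forward strand. Between them are several transcription terminators (T7Te, a his operon terminator, lambda t0 and a putative bacterial terminator). A short fragment annotated as a trc-like promoter sits near the TagBFP cassette. Hammerhead ribozyme elements lie upstream of the TagBFP and sfGFP coding sequences; parts of this kind are commonly used as self-cleaving insulators that standardise the 5' end of the transcript, so that expression depends less on the upstream context.

The opposing orientations of the reporters and terminators fit a scaffold whose parts are rearranged so that the expressed reporter reflects the order in which signals were received. However, the annotation does not identify any recombinase attachment sites, and the record does not state which enzymes or inducers serve as the three inputs, so the switching mechanism cannot be described from this information alone. The plasmid is intended for studying and engineering history-dependent logic in bacterial cell populations.
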