Addgene plasmid #126535: 3SP1
Purpose: 3-input history dependent program 0-BFP-mKate2-sfGFP
Depositing lab: Jerome Bonnet. Depositing organization: CNRS UMR 5048, INSERM U1054, Centre de Biochimie Structurale. Publication: Rational programming of history-dependent logic in cellular populations. Zuniga A, Guiziou S, Mayonove P, Meriem ZB, Camacho M, Moreau V, Ciandrini L, Hersen P, Bonnet J. Nat Commun. 2020 Sep 21;11(1):4758. doi: 10.1038/s41467-020-18455-z. PubMed 32958811.
Backbone
  Vector backbone: pSB4K5
  Vector type: Bacterial Expression
Growth in bacteria
  Bacterial resistance: Kanamycin, 50 μg/mL
  Growth temperature: 37°C
  Growth strain: DH5alpha
  Copy number: Low Copy
Gene/Insert
  Gene/Insert name: 0-BFP-mKate2-sfGFP
Terms and licenses: Academic/Nonprofit Terms; Industry Terms: Not Available to Industry
How to cite: 3SP1 was a gift from Jerome Bonnet (Addgene plasmid # 126535 ; http://n2t.net/addgene:126535 ; RRID:Addgene_126535)
